Addgene plasmid #84963: pPTK004-2-pTPI1
Purpose: Type 2, pTPI1, Triose phosphate isomerase 1 promoter
Depositing lab: Volker Sieber. Depositing organization: Technische Universitaet Muenchen (TUM). Publication: A Modular Toolkit for Generating Pichia pastoris Secretion Libraries. Obst U, Lu TK, Sieber V. ACS Synth Biol. 2017 Mar 15. doi: 10.1021/acssynbio.6b00337. PubMed 28252957.
Backbone
  Vector backbone: pYTK001-EntryVector
  Backbone manufacturer: Lee et al. (2015), ACS Synth. Biol. 4, 975–986.
  Backbone size w/o insert (bp): 1662
  Total vector size (bp): 2250
  Vector type: Yeast Expression, Synthetic Biology
Growth in bacteria
  Bacterial resistance: Chloramphenicol, 25 μg/mL
  Growth temperature: 37°C
  Growth strain: DH5alpha
  Copy number: High Copy
Gene/Insert
  Gene/Insert name: Triose phosphate isomerase 1 promoter (alt name: pTPI1)
  Species: Synthetic; Pichia pastoris
  Insert size (bp): 584
  Promoter: Non
  Cloning method: Restriction Enzyme; 5′ cloning site BsmBI (destroyed during cloning); 3′ cloning site BsmBI (destroyed during cloning)
  Sequencing primers: 5′ ccttttgctggccttttgctc; 3′ ccagtaatgacctcagaactcc
Terms and licenses: Academic/Nonprofit Terms; Industry Terms: Not Available to Industry
Depositor comments: Design of this plasmid was performed according to the described Methods in Lee et al. 2015 (A Highly Characterized Yeast Toolkit for Modular, Multipart Assembly) and this plasmid is compatible with the existing toolkit (MoClo-YTK, Kit number 1000000061)
How to cite: pPTK004-2-pTPI1 was a gift from Volker Sieber (Addgene plasmid # 84963 ; http://n2t.net/addgene:84963 ; RRID:Addgene_84963)
