[The description below was written by a language model from this plasmid's Addgene catalogue record and pLannotate feature annotations shown in this document.]
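Description:
pPTK004-2-pTPI1 is a small (about 2.25 kb) part-storage plasmid from a modular Golden Gate/MoClo toolkit for building Pichia pastoris expression and secretion constructs. It is built on the pYTK001 entry vector of the yeast MoClo toolkit and is stated to be compatible with that existing kit. The plasmid is not itself a yeast expression vector: the annotated backbone contains only bacterial maintenance elements, namely a high-copy ColE1/pUC-type origin of replication and a chloramphenicol acetyltransferase (cat) gene driven by its own promoter and followed by a lambda t0 terminator. No yeast origin, integration locus or yeast selection marker is annotated, consistent with its role as a donor of a single part that is propagated in E. coli under chloramphenicol selection.

The payload is a 584 bp fragment carrying the Pichia pastoris triose phosphate isomerase 1 promoter (pTPI1), classified as a "Type 2" part, which in the toolkit's scheme is the promoter position of a transcription unit. The automated feature table does not annotate this region, but the unannotated stretch at the start of the sequence matches the expected insert size. The fragment was introduced through BsmBI sites that were destroyed during cloning, as is usual for domesticating parts into the entry vector. In this assembly standard, such parts are subsequently released by a second type IIS enzyme with position-specific overhangs, although those sites are not listed in the record. The part is meant to be combined with coding sequences, secretion signals, terminators and vector modules to drive gene expression from the promoter of a glycolytic gene, for example when generating libraries of Pichia secretion constructs.
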