Features (pLannotate 1.2.2; 4 found; start..end, strand, type, name):
    602..636     -  terminator     lambda t0 terminator: minimal transcription terminator from phage lambda (Scholtissek and Grosse, 1987)
    710..1366    -  CDS            cat: CAT_ECOLX - Experimental evidence at protein level: Swiss-Prot protein existence level 1. This enzyme is an effector of chloramphenicol resistance in bacteria. From Escherichia coli. This protein is used as a marker in many commonly used cloning vectors, such as pACYC184.
   1367..1464    -  promoter       cat promoter: promoter of the E. coli cat gene encoding chloramphenicol acetyltransferase
   1548..2136    +  rep_origin     ori: high-copy-number ColE1/pMB1/pBR322/pUC origin of replication
>Addgene plasmid #84963 | pPTK004-2-pTPI1 | addgene full sequence | sequence record 173372 | Addgene NGS Result
GTGTTTAAAGATTACGGATATTTAACTTACTTAGAATAATGCCATTTTTTTGAGTTATAATAATCCTACG
TTAGTGTGAGCGGGATTTAAACTGTGAGGACCTTAATACATTCAGACACTTCTGCGGTATCACCCTACTT
ATTCCCTTCGAGATTATATCTAGGAACCCATCAGGTTGGTGGAAGATTACCCGTTCTAAGACTTTTCAGC
TTCCTCTATTGATGTTACACCTGGACACCCCTTTTCTGGCATCCAGTTTTTAATCTTCAGTGGCATGTGA
GATTCTCCGAAATTAACTAAAGCAATCACACAATTCTCTCGGATACCACCTCGGTTGAAACTGACAGGTG
GTTTGTTACGCATGCTAATGCAAAGGAGCCTATATACCTTTGGCTCGGCTGCTGTAACAGGGAATATAAA
GGGCAGCATAATTTAGGAGTTTAGTGAACTTGCAACATTTACTATTTTCCCTTCTTACGTAAATATTTTT
CTTTTTAATTCTAAATCAATCTTTTTCAATTTTTTGTTTGTATTCTTTTCTTGCTTAAATCTATAACTAC
AAAAAACACATACATAAACTAAAATATGTGAGACCAGACCAATAAAAAACGCCCGGCGGCAACCGAGCGT
TCTGAACAAATCCAGATGGAGTTCTGAGGTCATTACTGGATCTATCAACAGGAGTCCAAGCGAGCTCGAT
ATCAAATTACGCCCCGCCCTGCCACTCATCGCAGTACTGTTGTAATTCATTAAGCATTCTGCCGACATGG
AAGCCATCACAAACGGCATGATGAACCTGAATCGCCAGCGGCATCAGCACCTTGTCGCCTTGCGTATAAT
ATTTGCCCATGGTGAAAACGGGGGCGAAGAAGTTGTCCATATTGGCCACGTTTAAATCAAAACTGGTGAA
ACTCACCCAGGGATTGGCTGAAACGAAAAACATATTCTCAATAAACCCTTTAGGGAAATAGGCCAGGTTT
TCACCGTAACACGCCACATCTTGCGAATATATGTGTAGAAACTGCCGGAAATCGTCGTGGTATTCACTCC
AGAGCGATGAAAACGTTTCAGTTTGCTCATGGAAAACGGTGTAACAAGGGTGAACACTATCCCATATCAC
CAGCTCACCGTCTTTCATTGCCATACGAAATTCCGGATGAGCATTCATCAGGCGGGCAAGAATGTGAATA
AAGGCCGGATAAAACTTGTGCTTATTTTTCTTTACGGTCTTTAAAAAGGCCGTAATATCCAGCTGAACGG
TCTGGTTATAGGTACATTGAGCAACTGACTGAAATGCCTCAAAATGTTCTTTACGATGCCATTGGGATAT
ATCAACGGTGGTATATCCAGTGATTTTTTTCTCCATTTTAGCTTCCTTAGCTCCTGAAAATCTCGATAAC
TCAAAAAATACGCCCGGTAGTGATCTTATTTCATTATGGTGAAAGTTGGAACCTCTTACGTGCCCGATCA
ATCATGACCAAAATCCCTTAACGTGAGTTTTCGTTCCACTGAGCGTCAGACCCCGTAGAAAAGATCAAAG
GATCTTCTTGAGATCCTTTTTTTCTGCGCGTAATCTGCTGCTTGCAAACAAAAAAACCACCGCTACCAGC
GGTGGTTTGTTTGCCGGATCAAGAGCTACCAACTCTTTTTCCGAAGGTAACTGGCTTCAGCAGAGCGCAG
ATACCAAATACTGTTCTTCTAGTGTAGCCGTAGTTAGGCCACCACTTCAAGAACTCTGTAGCACCGCCTA
CATACCTCGCTCTGCTAATCCTGTTACCAGTGGCTGCTGCCAGTGGCGATAAGTCGTGTCTTACCGGGTT
GGACTCAAGACGATAGTTACCGGATAAGGCGCAGCGGTCGGGCTGAACGGGGGGTTCGTGCACACAGCCC
AGCTTGGAGCGAACGACCTACACCGAACTGAGATACCTACAGCGTGAGCTATGAGAAAGCGCCACGCTTC
CCGAAGGGAGAAAGGCGGACAGGTATCCGGTAAGCGGCAGGGTCGGAACAGGAGAGCGCACGAGGGAGCT
TCCAGGGGGAAACGCCTGGTATCTTTATAGTCCTGTCGGGTTTCGCCACCTCTGACTTGAGCGTCGATTT
TTGTGATGCTCGTCAGGGGGGCGGAGCCTATGGAAAAACGCCAGCAACGCGGCCTTTTTACGGTTCCTGG
CCTTTTGCTGGCCTTTTGCTCACATGTTCTTTCCTGCGTTATCCCCTGATTCTGTGGATAACCGTAGTCG
GTCTCAAACG
